Addgene plasmid #14551: pBabe WT Akt2
Depositing lab: Joan Brugge. Depositing organization: Harvard Medical School. Publication: Distinct roles of Akt1 and Akt2 in regulating cell migration and epithelial-mesenchymal transition. Irie HY, Pearline RV, Grueneberg D, Hsia M, Ravichandran P, Kothari N, Natesan S, Brugge JS. J Cell Biol. 2005 Dec 19. 171(6):1023-34. 10.1083/jcb.200505087 PubMed 16365168.
Backbone
  Vector backbone: pBABE-puro
  Backbone manufacturer: Available at Addgene (#1764)
  Backbone size w/o insert (bp): 5169
  Vector type: Mammalian Expression, Retroviral
  Selectable markers: Puromycin
Growth in bacteria
  Bacterial resistance: Ampicillin, 100 μg/mL
  Growth temperature: 37°C
  Growth strain: DH5alpha
  Copy number: High Copy
Gene/Insert
  Gene/Insert name: Akt2
  Species: H. sapiens (human)
  Entrez Gene: AKT2 (a.k.a. HIHGHH, PKBB, PKBBETA, PRKBB, RAC-BETA)
  Tag / fusion protein: HA tag (N terminal on insert)
  Cloning method: Restriction Enzyme
  Sequencing primers: 5′ pBabe 5'
Resource information
  A portion of this plasmid was derived from a plasmid made by: Jin Q. Cheng
Terms and licenses: Academic/Nonprofit Terms; Industry Terms: Not Available to Industry
Depositor comments: wild-type Akt2
How to cite: pBabe WT Akt2 was a gift from Joan Brugge (Addgene plasmid # 14551 ; http://n2t.net/addgene:14551 ; RRID:Addgene_14551)
