[The description below was written by a language model from this plasmid's Addgene catalogue record.]
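Description:
pBabe WT Akt2 is a retroviral mammalian expression plasmid built on the pBABE-puro backbone (about 5.2 kb without the insert) and carrying wild-type human AKT2, the serine/threonine kinase also known as PKB-beta. The coding sequence was inserted by restriction enzyme cloning and bears an HA epitope tag at its N terminus, which allows the exogenous protein to be detected or immunoprecipitated separately from endogenous Akt isoforms. In bacteria the plasmid is maintained at high copy number under ampicillin selection.

No feature table accompanies the record, so the regulatory elements are not explicitly listed. In general, pBABE-type vectors are Moloney murine leukemia virus-derived: the insert lies between the viral long terminal repeats, with the 5' LTR driving transcription of the gene of interest and a packaging signal allowing the transcript to be encapsidated when the plasmid is introduced into a packaging cell line that supplies the viral structural proteins in trans. The resulting replication-defective virus integrates into the genome of dividing target cells, and in pBABE-puro a separate internal promoter expresses the puromycin resistance gene, matching the puromycin marker recorded here and permitting selection of stably transduced populations.

The construct is suited to stable overexpression of wild-type Akt2 in mammalian cells. The associated publication examined the distinct roles of Akt1 and Akt2 in regulating cell migration and epithelial-mesenchymal transition, so it likely served for isoform-specific expression in that context, although the record does not state its exact experimental role. A portion of the plasmid was derived from an earlier construct made in another laboratory.
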