>Addgene plasmid #14551 | pBabe WT Akt2 | addgene partial sequence | sequence record 21357 | 14551 with pBABE 5'
AACGGCCGCCAGTGTGCTGGAATTCATGTACCCTTATGATGTGCCAGATTATGCCTCTAATGAGGTGTCT
GTCATCAAAGAAGGCTGGCTCCACAAGCGTGGTGAATACATCAAGACCTGGAGGCCACGGTACTTCCTGC
TGAAGAGCGACGGCTCCTTCATTGGGTACAAGGAGAGGCCCGAGGCCCCTGATCAGACTCTACCCCCCTT
AAACAACTTCTCCGTAGCAGAATGCCAGCTGATGAAGACCGAGAGGCCGCGACCCAACACCTTTGTCATA
CGCTGCCTGCAGTGGACCACAGTCATCGAGAGGACCTTCCACGTGGATTCTCCAGACGAGAGGGAGGAGT
GGATGCGGGCCATCCAGATGGTCGCCAACAGCCTCAAGCAGCGGGCCCCAGGCGAGGACCCCATGGACTA
CAAGTGTGGCTCCCCCAGTGACTCCTCCACGACTGAGGAGATGGAAGTGGCGGTCAGCAAGGCACGGGCT
AAAGTGACCATGAATGACTTCGACTATCTCAAACTCCTTGGCAAGGGAACCTTTGGCAAAGTCATCCTGG
TGCGGGAGAAGGCCACTGGCCGCTACTACGCCATGAAGATCCTGCGGAAGGAAGTCATCATTGCCAAGGA
TGAAGTCGCTCACACAGTCACCGAGAGCCGGGTCCTCCAGAACACCAGGCACCCGTTCCTCACTGCGCTG
A
